>Addgene plasmid #30731 | pCS2-F2-TGG | depositor partial sequence | sequence record 14130 | Author sequence
GGTACCCGCCCATATGCTTGCCCTGTCGAGTCCTGTGACCGCCGCTTCAGCCGTAGCGACGCGCTCACCC
GCCTCATCCGGATTCACACAGGCCAGAAGCCCTTCCAGTGTCGCATCTGCATGCGTAACTTCAGTCGTAG
TGACCACCTTACCACCCACATCCGCACCCACACAGGCGAGAAGCCTTTTGCATGCGGCATCTGCGGCAGG
AAGTTCGCGCGTTCTGACGCTCTCACCCGCCACACCAAGATCCACACAGGTGGATCC
