>Addgene plasmid #30731 | pCS2-F2-TGG | addgene partial sequence | sequence record 36395 | SP6 5'-ATTTAGGTGACACTATAG-3'
ATCTGCCACCATGGCTCCAAAGAAGAAGCGTAAGGTAGACTACAAAGACCATGACGGTGATTATAAAGAT
CATGACATCGATTACAAGGATGACGATGACAAGGGTACCCGCCCATATGCTTGCCCTGTCGAGTCCTGTG
ACCGCCGCTTCAGCCGTAGCGACGCGCTCACCCGCCTCATCCGGATTCACACAGGCCAGAAGCCCTTCCA
GTGTCGCATCTGCATGCGTAACTTCAGTCGTAGTGACCACCTTACCACCCACATCCGCACCCACACAGGC
GAGAAGCCTTTTGCATGCGGCATCTGCGGCAGGAAGTTCGCGCGTTCTGACGCTCTCACCCGCCACACCA
AGATCCACACAGGTGGATCCCAACTAGTCAAAAGTGAACTGGAGGAGAAGAAATCTGAACTTCGTCATAA
ATTGAAATATGTGCCTCATGAATATATTGAATTAATTGAAATTGCCAGAAATTCCACTCAGGATAGAATT
CTTGAAATGAAGGTAATGGAATTTTTTATGAAAGTTTATGGATATAGAGGTAAACATTTGGGTGGATCAA
GGAAACCGGACGGAGCAATTTATACTGTCGGATCTCCTATTGATTACGGTGTGATCGTGGATACTAAAGC
TTATAGCGGAGGTTATAATCTGCCAATTGGCCAAGCAGATGAAATGGAACGATATGTCGAAGAAAATCAA
ACACGAAACAAACATCTCAACC
