[The description below was written by a language model from this plasmid's Addgene catalogue record.]
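Description:
pCS2-F2-TGG is a small, high-copy bacterial plasmid built on a modified pCS2 backbone (about 2.9 kb without insert) and catalogued as a vector for mRNA production. It is propagated in standard E. coli cloning strains under ampicillin selection. The record lists an SP6 primer for 5′ sequencing, consistent with the SP6 promoter that pCS2-type vectors normally use to make synthetic mRNA by in vitro transcription. No feature table is provided, so which promoters, polyadenylation signal or other backbone elements were kept in this modified version is not stated.

The insert, named F2 TGG, is 267 bp and sits between KpnI and XbaI sites that both remain intact, so it can be excised or exchanged. It carries an N-terminal FLAG epitope tag for immunodetection of the encoded protein. Judging from the name and the associated publication on modularly assembled zinc-finger nucleases in zebrafish, the insert most likely encodes a zinc-finger module for the second finger position (F2) of an array, with specificity for the DNA triplet TGG. The record does not spell this out, and it does not indicate that a nuclease domain is present.

In that context, the plasmid appears to be one member of an archive of single-finger modules. Such modules are combined into multi-finger DNA-binding arrays, which are then joined to a nuclease domain and expressed from injected mRNA for targeted gene disruption in zebrafish embryos. The details of the assembly scheme are not given in the catalogue fields.
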