Addgene plasmid #30731: pCS2-F2-TGG
Depositing lab: Nathan Lawson & Scot Wolfe. Depositing organization: University of Massachusetts, Worcester. Publication: Evaluation and application of modularly assembled zinc-finger nucleases in zebrafish. Zhu C, Smith T, McNulty J, Rayla AL, Lakshmanan A, Siekmann AF, Buffardi M, Meng X, Shin J, Padmanabhan A, Cifuentes D, Giraldez AJ, Look AT, Epstein JA, Lawson ND, Wolfe SA. Development. 2011 Oct;138(20):4555-64. 10.1242/dev.066779 PubMed 21937602.
Backbone
  Vector backbone: pCS2 (modified)
  Backbone size w/o insert (bp): 2877
  Vector type: mRNA production
Growth in bacteria
  Bacterial resistance: Ampicillin, 100 μg/mL
  Growth temperature: 37°C
  Growth strain: DH5alpha
  Growth instructions: XL1Blue
  Copy number: High Copy
Gene/Insert
  Gene/Insert name: F2 TGG
  Insert size (bp): 267
  Tag / fusion protein: FLAG (N terminal on insert)
  Cloning method: Restriction Enzyme; 5′ cloning site KpnI (not destroyed); 3′ cloning site XbalI (not destroyed)
  Sequencing primers: 5′ SP6; 3′ attaaccctcactaaaggga
Terms and licenses: Academic/Nonprofit Terms; Industry Terms: Not Available to Industry
How to cite: pCS2-F2-TGG was a gift from Nathan Lawson & Scot Wolfe (Addgene plasmid # 30731 ; http://n2t.net/addgene:30731 ; RRID:Addgene_30731)
